Addgene plasmid #46484: pGEX Sh3bp2-SH2
Depositing lab: Bruce Mayer. Depositing organization: University of Connecticut Health Center. Publication: High-throughput phosphotyrosine profiling using SH2 domains. Machida K, Thompson CM, Dierck K, Jablonowski K, Karkkainen S, Liu B, Zhang H, Nash PD, Newman DK, Nollau P, Pawson T, Renkema GH, Saksela K, Schiller MR, Shin DG, Mayer BJ. Mol Cell. 2007 Jun 22;26(6):899-915. 10.1016/j.molcel.2007.05.031 PubMed 17588523.
Backbone
  Vector backbone: pGEX6P1
  Backbone manufacturer: GE Healthcare Biosciences
  Backbone size w/o insert (bp): 4900
  Vector type: Bacterial Expression
Growth in bacteria
  Bacterial resistance: Ampicillin, 100 μg/mL
  Growth temperature: 37°C
  Growth strain: DH5alpha
  Copy number: Low Copy
Gene/Insert
  Gene/Insert name: Sh3bp2 (alt names: SH3BP2; 3BP2; CRBM; CRPM; RES4-23; FLJ42079; FLJ54978; SH3BP2)
  Species: H. sapiens (human)
  Insert size (bp): 381
  Mutation: contains amino acids 450-561
  Entrez Gene: SH3BP2 (a.k.a. 3BP-2, 3BP2, CRBM, CRPM, RES4-23)
  Promoter: Tac
  Tag / fusion protein: GST (N terminal on backbone); PreScission (N terminal on backbone)
  Cloning method: Restriction Enzyme; 5′ cloning site BamHI (not destroyed); 3′ cloning site NotI (not destroyed)
  Sequencing primers: 5′ pGEX-5; 3′ pGEX-3
Terms and licenses: Academic/Nonprofit Terms; Industry Terms: Not Available to Industry
Depositor comments: The molecular weight of the GST fusion protein is approximately 38.7 kDa
How to cite: pGEX Sh3bp2-SH2 was a gift from Bruce Mayer (Addgene plasmid # 46484 ; http://n2t.net/addgene:46484 ; RRID:Addgene_46484)
