[The description below was written by a language model from this plasmid's Addgene catalogue record and pLannotate feature annotations shown in this document.]
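Description:
pGEX Sh3bp2-SH2 is a bacterial expression plasmid built on the pGEX6P1 backbone for producing the SH2 domain of human SH3BP2 (3BP2) as a glutathione S-transferase fusion in E. coli. The insert, recorded as 381 bp and covering amino acids 450–561 of SH3BP2, was cloned between the BamHI and NotI sites, both of which remain intact. This places it in frame downstream of the Schistosoma japonicum GST coding sequence and the PreScission protease recognition site supplied by the backbone. The GST moiety therefore sits at the N terminus and can be cleaved off after glutathione-affinity purification. The depositor gives the fusion protein's mass as about 38.7 kDa.

Expression is driven by the tac promoter, a strong trp/lac hybrid, with an adjacent lac operator. The plasmid also carries lacI under the lacIq promoter, so transcription is repressed until it is relieved by IPTG, independently of the host's own repressor level. Propagation relies on a ColE1/pBR322-type origin, and selection uses the β-lactamase (AmpR) gene conferring ampicillin resistance. The catalogue lists the plasmid as low copy, whereas the automated annotation labels the origin generically as high copy. Short fragments of rop, bom and yciV, together with a lac promoter/lacZα segment next to lacI, are backbone remnants typical of pGEX vectors and have no role in the payload.

The feature table comes from the full 5,328 nt depositor sequence and agrees with the catalogue description. The associated publication concerns high-throughput phosphotyrosine profiling with SH2 domains, which suggests the purified GST-SH2 protein serves as a probe for tyrosine-phosphorylated binding sites.
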