Features (pLannotate 1.2.2; 17 found; start..end, strand, type, name):
      6..107     -  CDS            yciV (fragment): RNAAM_ECOLI - Also known as trpH From Escherichia coli (strain K12).
    183..211     +  promoter       tac promoter: strong E. coli promoter; hybrid between the trp and lac UV5 promoters
    219..235     +  protein_bind   lac operator: The lac repressor binds to the lac operator to inhibit transcription in E. coli. This inhibition can be relieved by adding lactose or isopropyl-β-D-thiogalactopyranoside (IPTG). lac repressor encoded by lacI
    258..911     +  CDS            GST26_SCHJA: Experimental evidence at protein level: Swiss-Prot protein existence level 1. GST isoenzymes appear to play a central role in the parasite detoxification system. Other functions are also suspected including a role in increasing the solubility of haematin in the parasite gut. From Schistosoma japonicum (Blood fluke).
    951..1313    +  CDS            SH3BP2 (fragment): 3BP2_HUMAN - Also known as 3BP2. Experimental evidence at protein level: Swiss-Prot protein existence level 1. Binds differentially to the SH3 domains of certain proteins of signal transduction pathways. Binds to phosphatidylinositols; linking the hemopoietic tyrosine kinase fes to the cytoplasmic membrane in a phosphorylation dependent mechanism. From Homo sapiens (Human).
   1345..1384    +  CDS            rop (fragment): Rop protein, which maintains plasmids at low copy number; rop
   1486..1526    +  misc_feature   bom (fragment): basis of mobility region from pBR322
   1631..1735    +  promoter       AmpR promoter: bla
   1736..2596    +  CDS            AmpR: β-lactamase; bla; confers resistance to ampicillin, carbenicillin, and related antibiotics
   2767..3355    +  rep_origin     ori: high-copy-number ColE1/pMB1/pBR322/pUC origin of replication
   3541..3592    -  misc_feature   bom (fragment): basis of mobility region from pBR322
   3599..3676    +  promoter       lacIq promoter: lacI (mutant); In the lacIq allele, a single base change in the promoter boosts expression of the lacI gene about 10-fold.
   3677..4759    +  CDS            lacI: lac repressor; lacI; The lac repressor binds to the lac operator to inhibit transcription in E. coli. This inhibition can be relieved by adding lactose or isopropyl-β-D-thiogalactopyranoside (IPTG).
   4772..4793    +  protein_bind   CAP binding site: CAP binding activates transcription in the presence of cAMP. E. coli catabolite activator protein
   4808..4838    +  promoter       lac promoter: promoter for the E. coli lac operon
   4846..4862    +  protein_bind   lac operator: The lac repressor binds to the lac operator to inhibit transcription in E. coli. This inhibition can be relieved by adding lactose or isopropyl-β-D-thiogalactopyranoside (IPTG). lac repressor encoded by lacI
   4882..5055    +  CDS            lacZα: LacZα fragment of β-galactosidase; lacZ fragment
>Addgene plasmid #46484 | pGEX Sh3bp2-SH2 | depositor full sequence | sequence record 65688 | Full Sequence
ACGTTATCGACTGCACGGTGCACCAATGCTTCTGGCGTCAGGCAGCCATCGGAAGCTGTGGTATGGCTGT
GCAGGTCGTAAATCACTGCATAATTCGTGTCGCTCAAGGCGCACTCCCGTTCTGGATAATGTTTTTTGCG
CCGACATCATAACGGTTCTGGCAAATATTCTGAAATGAGCTGTTGACAATTAATCATCGGCTCGTATAAT
GTGTGGAATTGTGAGCGGATAACAATTTCACACAGGAAACAGTATTCATGTCCCCTATACTAGGTTATTG
GAAAATTAAGGGCCTTGTGCAACCCACTCGACTTCTTTTGGAATATCTTGAAGAAAAATATGAAGAGCAT
TTGTATGAGCGCGATGAAGGTGATAAATGGCGAAACAAAAAGTTTGAATTGGGTTTGGAGTTTCCCAATC
TTCCTTATTATATTGATGGTGATGTTAAATTAACACAGTCTATGGCCATCATACGTTATATAGCTGACAA
GCACAACATGTTGGGTGGTTGTCCAAAAGAGCGTGCAGAGATTTCAATGCTTGAAGGAGCGGTTTTGGAT
ATTAGATACGGTGTTTCGAGAATTGCATATAGTAAAGACTTTGAAACTCTCAAAGTTGATTTTCTTAGCA
AGCTACCTGAAATGCTGAAAATGTTCGAAGATCGTTTATGTCATAAAACATATTTAAATGGTGATCATGT
AACCCATCCTGACTTCATGTTGTATGACGCTCTTGATGTTGTTTTATACATGGACCCAATGTGCCTGGAT
GCGTTCCCAAAATTAGTTTGTTTTAAAAAACGTATTGAAGCTATCCCACAAATTGATAAGTACTTGAAAT
CCAGCAAGTATATAGCATGGCCTTTGCAGGGCTGGCAAGCCACGTTTGGTGGTGGCGACCATCCTCCAAA
ATCGGATCTGGAAGTTCTGTTCCAGGGGCCCCTGGGATCCGGGGACGACTCGGACGAGGACTATGAGAAG
GTGCCACTGCCCAACTCGGTCTTCGTCAACACCACGGAGTCCTGCGAAGTGGAAAGGTTGTTCAAGGCTA
CAAGCCCCCGGGGAGAGCCCCAGGATGGACTCTACTGCATCCGGAACTCCTCTACCAAGTCGGGGAAGGT
CCTGGTTGTGTGGGACGAAACCTCTAACAAAGTGAGGAACTATCGCATTTTTGAGAAGGACTCTAAGTTC
TACCTGGAGGGCGAGGTCCTGTTTGTGAGTGTGGGCAGCATGGTGGAGCACTACCACACCCACGTGCTGC
CCAGCCACCAGAGCCTGCTGCTGCGGCACCCCTACGGCTACACTGGGCCTAGGTGATGCGGCCGCATCGT
GACTGACTGACGATCTGCCTCGCGCGTTTCGGTGATGACGGTGAAAACCTCTGACACATGCAGCTCCCGG
AGACGGTCACAGCTTGTCTGTAAGCGGATGCCGGGAGCAGACAAGCCCGTCAGGGCGCGTCAGCGGGTGT
TGGCGGGTGTCGGGGCGCAGCCATGACCCAGTCACGTAGCGATAGCGGAGTGTATAATTCTTGAAGACGA
AAGGGCCTCGTGATACGCCTATTTTTATAGGTTAATGTCATGATAATAATGGTTTCTTAGACGTCAGGTG
GCACTTTTCGGGGAAATGTGCGCGGAACCCCTATTTGTTTATTTTTCTAAATACATTCAAATATGTATCC
GCTCATGAGACAATAACCCTGATAAATGCTTCAATAATATTGAAAAAGGAAGAGTATGAGTATTCAACAT
TTCCGTGTCGCCCTTATTCCCTTTTTTGCGGCATTTTGCCTTCCTGTTTTTGCTCACCCAGAAACGCTGG
TGAAAGTAAAAGATGCTGAAGATCAGTTGGGTGCACGAGTGGGTTACATCGAACTGGATCTCAACAGCGG
TAAGATCCTTGAGAGTTTTCGCCCCGAAGAACGTTTTCCAATGATGAGCACTTTTAAAGTTCTGCTATGT
GGCGCGGTATTATCCCGTGTTGACGCCGGGCAAGAGCAACTCGGTCGCCGCATACACTATTCTCAGAATG
ACTTGGTTGAGTACTCACCAGTCACAGAAAAGCATCTTACGGATGGCATGACAGTAAGAGAATTATGCAG
TGCTGCCATAACCATGAGTGATAACACTGCGGCCAACTTACTTCTGACAACGATCGGAGGACCGAAGGAG
CTAACCGCTTTTTTGCACAACATGGGGGATCATGTAACTCGCCTTGATCGTTGGGAACCGGAGCTGAATG
AAGCCATACCAAACGACGAGCGTGACACCACGATGCCTGCAGCAATGGCAACAACGTTGCGCAAACTATT
AACTGGCGAACTACTTACTCTAGCTTCCCGGCAACAATTAATAGACTGGATGGAGGCGGATAAAGTTGCA
GGACCACTTCTGCGCTCGGCCCTTCCGGCTGGCTGGTTTATTGCTGATAAATCTGGAGCCGGTGAGCGTG
GGTCTCGCGGTATCATTGCAGCACTGGGGCCAGATGGTAAGCCCTCCCGTATCGTAGTTATCTACACGAC
GGGGAGTCAGGCAACTATGGATGAACGAAATAGACAGATCGCTGAGATAGGTGCCTCACTGATTAAGCAT
TGGTAACTGTCAGACCAAGTTTACTCATATATACTTTAGATTGATTTAAAACTTCATTTTTAATTTAAAA
GGATCTAGGTGAAGATCCTTTTTGATAATCTCATGACCAAAATCCCTTAACGTGAGTTTTCGTTCCACTG
AGCGTCAGACCCCGTAGAAAAGATCAAAGGATCTTCTTGAGATCCTTTTTTTCTGCGCGTAATCTGCTGC
TTGCAAACAAAAAAACCACCGCTACCAGCGGTGGTTTGTTTGCCGGATCAAGAGCTACCAACTCTTTTTC
CGAAGGTAACTGGCTTCAGCAGAGCGCAGATACCAAATACTGTCCTTCTAGTGTAGCCGTAGTTAGGCCA
CCACTTCAAGAACTCTGTAGCACCGCCTACATACCTCGCTCTGCTAATCCTGTTACCAGTGGCTGCTGCC
AGTGGCGATAAGTCGTGTCTTACCGGGTTGGACTCAAGACGATAGTTACCGGATAAGGCGCAGCGGTCGG
GCTGAACGGGGGGTTCGTGCACACAGCCCAGCTTGGAGCGAACGACCTACACCGAACTGAGATACCTACA
GCGTGAGCTATGAGAAAGCGCCACGCTTCCCGAAGGGAGAAAGGCGGACAGGTATCCGGTAAGCGGCAGG
GTCGGAACAGGAGAGCGCACGAGGGAGCTTCCAGGGGGAAACGCCTGGTATCTTTATAGTCCTGTCGGGT
TTCGCCACCTCTGACTTGAGCGTCGATTTTTGTGATGCTCGTCAGGGGGGCGGAGCCTATGGAAAAACGC
CAGCAACGCGGCCTTTTTACGGTTCCTGGCCTTTTGCTGGCCTTTTGCTCACATGTTCTTTCCTGCGTTA
TCCCCTGATTCTGTGGATAACCGTATTACCGCCTTTGAGTGAGCTGATACCGCTCGCCGCAGCCGAACGA
CCGAGCGCAGCGAGTCAGTGAGCGAGGAAGCGGAAGAGCGCCTGATGCGGTATTTTCTCCTTACGCATCT
GTGCGGTATTTCACACCGCATAAATTCCGACACCATCGAATGGTGCAAAACCTTTCGCGGTATGGCATGA
TAGCGCCCGGAAGAGAGTCAATTCAGGGTGGTGAATGTGAAACCAGTAACGTTATACGATGTCGCAGAGT
ATGCCGGTGTCTCTTATCAGACCGTTTCCCGCGTGGTGAACCAGGCCAGCCACGTTTCTGCGAAAACGCG
GGAAAAAGTGGAAGCGGCGATGGCGGAGCTGAATTACATTCCCAACCGCGTGGCACAACAACTGGCGGGC
AAACAGTCGTTGCTGATTGGCGTTGCCACCTCCAGTCTGGCCCTGCACGCGCCGTCGCAAATTGTCGCGG
CGATTAAATCTCGCGCCGATCAACTGGGTGCCAGCGTGGTGGTGTCGATGGTAGAACGAAGCGGCGTCGA
AGCCTGTAAAGCGGCGGTGCACAATCTTCTCGCGCAACGCGTCAGTGGGCTGATCATTAACTATCCGCTG
GATGACCAGGATGCCATTGCTGTGGAAGCTGCCTGCACTAATGTTCCGGCGTTATTTCTTGATGTCTCTG
ACCAGACACCCATCAACAGTATTATTTTCTCCCATGAAGACGGTACGCGACTGGGCGTGGAGCATCTGGT
CGCATTGGGTCACCAGCAAATCGCGCTGTTAGCGGGCCCATTAAGTTCTGTCTCGGCGCGTCTGCGTCTG
GCTGGCTGGCATAAATATCTCACTCGCAATCAAATTCAGCCGATAGCGGAACGGGAAGGCGACTGGAGTG
CCATGTCCGGTTTTCAACAAACCATGCAAATGCTGAATGAGGGCATCGTTCCCACTGCGATGCTGGTTGC
CAACGATCAGATGGCGCTGGGCGCAATGCGCGCCATTACCGAGTCCGGGCTGCGCGTTGGTGCGGATATC
TCGGTAGTGGGATACGACGATACCGAAGACAGCTCATGTTATATCCCGCCGTCAACCACCATCAAACAGG
ATTTTCGCCTGCTGGGGCAAACCAGCGTGGACCGCTTGCTGCAACTCTCTCAGGGCCAGGCGGTGAAGGG
CAATCAGCTGTTGCCCGTCTCACTGGTGAAAAGAAAAACCACCCTGGCGCCCAATACGCAAACCGCCTCT
CCCCGCGCGTTGGCCGATTCATTAATGCAGCTGGCACGACAGGTTTCCCGACTGGAAAGCGGGCAGTGAG
CGCAACGCAATTAATGTGAGTTAGCTCACTCATTAGGCACCCCAGGCTTTACACTTTATGCTTCCGGCTC
GTATGTTGTGTGGAATTGTGAGCGGATAACAATTTCACACAGGAAACAGCTATGACCATGATTACGGATT
CACTGGCCGTCGTTTTACAACGTCGTGACTGGGAAAACCCTGGCGTTACCCAACTTAATCGCCTTGCAGC
ACATCCCCCTTTCGCCAGCTGGCGTAATAGCGAAGAGGCCCGCACCGATCGCCCTTCCCAACAGTTGCGC
AGCCTGAATGGCGAATGGCGCTTTGCCTGGTTTCCGGCACCAGAAGCGGTGCCGGAAAGCTGGCTGGAGT
GCGATCTTCCTGAGGCCGATACTGTCGTCGTCCCCTCAAACTGGCAGATGCACGGTTACGATGCGCCCAT
CTACACCAACGTAACCTATCCCATTACGGTCAATCCGCCGTTTGTTCCCACGGAGAATCCGACGGGTTGT
TACTCGCTCACATTTAATGTTGATGAAAGCTGGCTACAGGAAGGCCAGACGCGAATTATTTTTGATGGCG
TTGGAATT
