>Addgene plasmid #46484 | pGEX Sh3bp2-SH2 | depositor partial sequence | sequence record 65689 | Insert sequence
GGATCCGGGGACGACTCGGACGAGGACTATGAGAAGGTGCCACTGCCCAACTCGGTCTTCGTCAACACCA
CGGAGTCCTGCGAAGTGGAAAGGTTGTTCAAGGCTACAAGCCCCCGGGGAGAGCCCCAGGATGGACTCTA
CTGCATCCGGAACTCCTCTACCAAGTCGGGGAAGGTCCTGGTTGTGTGGGACGAAACCTCTAACAAAGTG
AGGAACTATCGCATTTTTGAGAAGGACTCTAAGTTCTACCTGGAGGGCGAGGTCCTGTTTGTGAGTGTGG
GCAGCATGGTGGAGCACTACCACACCCACGTGCTGCCCAGCCACCAGAGCCTGCTGCTGCGGCACCCCTA
CGGCTACACTGGGCCTAGGTGATGCGGCCGC
