>Addgene plasmid #46484 | pGEX Sh3bp2-SH2 | addgene partial sequence | sequence record 66704 | pGEX5
TCTGTTCCAGGGGCCCCTGGGATCCGGGGACGACTCGGACGAGGACTATGAGAAGGTGCCACTGCCCAAC
TCGGTCTTCGTCAACACCACGGAGTCCTGCGAAGTGGAAAGGTTGTTCAAGGCTACAAGCCCCCGGGGAG
AGCCCCAGGATGGACTCTACTGCATCCGGAACTCCTCTACCAAGTCGGGGAAGGTCCTGGTTGTGTGGGA
CGAAACCTCTAACAAAGTGAGGAACTATCGCATTTTTGAGAAGGACTCTAAGTTCTACCTGGAGGGCGAG
GTCCTGTTTGTGAGTGTGGGCAGCATGGTGGAGCACTACCACACCCACGTGCTGCCCAGCCACCAGAGCC
TGCTGCTGCGGCACCCCTACGGCTACACTGGGCCTAGGTGATGCGGCCGCATCGTGACTGACTGACGATC
TGCCTCGCGCGTTTCGGTGATGACGGTGAAAACCTCTGACACATGCAGCTCCCGGAGACGGTCACAGCTT
GTCTGTAAGCGGATGCCGGGAGCAGACAAGCCCGTCAGGGCGCGTCAGCGGGTGTTGGCGGGTGTCGGGG
CGCAGCCATGACCCAGTCACGTAGCGATAGCGGAGTGTATAATTCTTGAAGACGAAAGGGCCTCGTGATA
CGCCTATTTTTATAGGTTAATGTCATGATAATAATGGTTTCTTAGACGTCAGGTGGCACTTTTCGGGGAA
ATGTGCGCGGAACCCCTATTTGTTTATTTTTCTAAATACATTCAAATATGTATCCGCTCATGAGACAATA
ACCCTGATAAATGCTTCAATAATATTGAAAAGG
